>Addgene plasmid #117696 | pPTbsr | addgene full sequence | sequence record 231771 | Addgene NGS Result
CGGGTGTTGGCGGGTGTCGGGGCTGGCTTAACTATGCGGCATCAGAGCAGATTGTACTGAGAGTGCACCA
TATGGACATATTGTCGTTAGAACGCGGCTACAATTAATACATAACCTTATGTATCATACACATACGATTT
AGGTGACACTATAGAACCAGATCCCCCGGGCTGCAGGACGCAATGGAGGATTATCACCGCAAAAATGAAC
TTCGAAAAAAACTTTCGAGCGACCATGGAAAAGGAGGATCAGATTCAGATTACAACAGTGGATTGCTCTG
GTAGCAAATATCTTCTGCTAGATTGGCTCATGGTCGGTTTTGGACGTTCGAAGCTCACCGTCAAAAGAAA
CAAAAGAGAAGAATGACGTCTTCGTGACGTAGAATCTACGACTGTACTCGGATCTGGGAAATGAATTGAC
TCACGGTCTTCTTCGAGTCCTGTTACAGGCCCTTGGTCCGAACCCCCACACGATTTTTGCACCAAAGATT
TGCTTCAATTTGCTGGATGTTTTGACTGCAAGATCAGCTGGCCTAGCAAGAGTGCTCGTGTTGCTTCGTC
GGGAATCCCTACGAATTTCAGTTCTGCACAAATTTGTCTGCCGTTTCGAGAATTCGATATCATCGACTAA
TTCGAGCTCGGTACCCGGGGATCCTCTAGAGTCGACCTGCAGGCATGCAAGCTTCAGAAGCGTGCTATCG
AACTCAACCAGGGACGTGCGGCACAAATGGGCATCCTTGCTCTCATGGTGCACGAACAGTTGGGAGTCTC
TATCCTTCCTTAAAAATTTAATTTTCATTAGTTGCAGTCACTCCGCTTTGGTTTCACAGTCAGGAATAAC
ACTAGCTCGTCTTCACCATGGATGCCAATCTCGCCTATTCATGGTGTATAAAAGTTCAACATCCAAAGCT
AGAACTTTTGGAAAGAGAAAGAATATCCGAATAGGGCACGGCGTGCCGTATTGTTGGAGTGGACTAGCAG
AAAGTGAGGAAGGCACAGGATGAGTTTTCTCGAGACATACCTTCAGCGTCGTCTTCACTGTCACAGTCAA
CTGACAGTAATCGTTGATCCGGAGAGATTCAAAATTCAATCTGTTTGGACCTGGATAAGACACAAGAGCG
ACATCCTGACATGAACGCCGTAAACAGCAAATCCTGGTTGAACACGTATCCTTTTGGGGGCCTCCCGCTA
CGACGCTCGCTCCAGCTGGGGCTTCCTTACTATACACAGCGCGCATATTTCACGGTTGCCAGATGTCAAG
ACAATTGGTTTATGAAAACGTTTAATATCTCGCAACAAGACCTTGAACTTGTCGAAGTCGCAACGGAAAA
AATTACGATGCTTTACGAAGACAATAAACATCATGTCGGAGCAGCAATTCGAACGAAAACGGGAGAAATT
ATTTCGGCAGTCCATATTGAAGCATACATTGGACGAGTCACGGTCTGCGCAGAAGCAATTGCAATTGGAT
CGGCAGTCTCGAATGGACAAAAAGACTTTGACACGATTGTCGCAGTCCGACATCCATACTCGGACGAAGT
CGATCGATCGATTCGAGTCGTCTCGCCATGCGGAATGTGCCGAGAACTTATTTCGGACTACGCACCAGAC
TGCTTTGTCCTTATTGAAATGAATGGAAAACTTGTCAAAACGACGATTGAAGAACTTATTCCACTTAAAT
ACACGCGAAATTGAAAACCAGGACTGAACCTTCCTTAAAAATTTAATTTTCATTAGTTGCAGTCACTCCG
CTTTGGTTTCACAGTCAGGAATAACACTAGCTCGTCTTCACCATGGATGCCAATCTCGCCTATTCATGGT
GTATAAAAGTTCAACATCCAAAGCTAGAACTTTTGGAAAGAGAAAGAATATCCGAATAGGGCACGGCGTG
CCGTATTGTTGGAGTGGACTAGCAGAAAGTGAGGAAGGCACAGGATGAGTTTTCTCGAGGCCGGTCTCCC
TATAGTGAGTCGTATTAATTTCGATAAGCCAGGTTAACCTGCATTAATGAATCGGCCAACGCGCGGGGAG
AGGCGGTTTGCGTATTGGGCGCTCTTCCGCTTCCTCGCTCACTGACTCGCTGCGCTCGGTCGTTCGGCTG
CGGCGAGCGGTATCAGCTCACTCAAAGGCGGTAATACGGTTATCCACAGAATCAGGGGATAACGCAGGAA
AGAACATGTGAGCAAAAGGCCAGCAAAAGGCCAGGAACCGTAAAAAGGCCGCGTTGCTGGCGTTTTTCCA
TAGGCTCCGCCCCCCTGACGAGCATCACAAAAATCGACGCTCAAGTCAGAGGTGGCGAAACCCGACAGGA
CTATAAAGATACCAGGCGTTTCCCCCTGGAAGCTCCCTCGTGCGCTCTCCTGTTCCGACCCTGCCGCTTA
CCGGATACCTGTCCGCCTTTCTCCCTTCGGGAAGCGTGGCGCTTTCTCATAGCTCACGCTGTAGGTATCT
CAGTTCGGTGTAGGTCGTTCGCTCCAAGCTGGGCTGTGTGCACGAACCCCCCGTTCAGCCCGACCGCTGC
GCCTTATCCGGTAACTATCGTCTTGAGTCCAACCCGGTAAGACACGACTTATCGCCACTGGCAGCAGCCA
CTGGTAACAGGATTAGCAGAGCGAGGTATGTAGGCGGTGCTACAGAGTTCTTGAAGTGGTGGCCTAACTA
CGGCTACACTAGAAGAACAGTATTTGGTATCTGCGCTCTGCTGAAGCCAGTTACCTTCGGAAAAAGAGTT
GGTAGCTCTTGATCCGGCAAACAAACCACCGCTGGTAGCGGTGGTTTTTTTGTTTGCAAGCAGCAGATTA
CGCGCAGAAAAAAAGGATCTCAAGAAGATCCTTTGATCTTTTCTACGGGGTCTGACGCTCAGTGGAACGA
AAACTCACGTTAAGGGATTTTGGTCATGAGATTATCAAAAAGGATCTTCACCTAGATCCTTTTAAATTAA
AAATGAAGTTTTAAATCAATCTAAAGTATATATGAGTAAACTTGGTCTGACAGTTACCAATGCTTAATCA
GTGAGGCACCTATCTCAGCGATCTGTCTATTTCGTTCATCCATAGTTGCCTGACTCCCCGTCGTGTAGAT
AACTACGATACGGGAGGGCTTACCATCTGGCCCCAGTGCTGCAATGATACCGCGAGACCCACGCTCACCG
GCTCCAGATTTATCAGCAATAAACCAGCCAGCCGGAAGGGCCGAGCGCAGAAGTGGTCCTGCAACTTTAT
CCGCCTCCATCCAGTCTATTAATTGTTGCCGGGAAGCTAGAGTAAGTAGTTCGCCAGTTAATAGTTTGCG
CAACGTTGTTGCCATTGCTACAGGCATCGTGGTGTCACGCTCGTCGTTTGGTATGGCTTCATTCAGCTCC
GGTTCCCAACGATCAAGGCGAGTTACATGATCCCCCATGTTGTGCAAAAAAGCGGTTAGCTCCTTCGGTC
CTCCGATCGTTGTCAGAAGTAAGTTGGCCGCAGTGTTATCACTCATGGTTATGGCAGCACTGCATAATTC
TCTTACTGTCATGCCATCCGTAAGATGCTTTTCTGTGACTGGTGAGTACTCAACCAAGTCATTCTGAGAA
TAGTGTATGCGGCGACCGAGTTGCTCTTGCCCGGCGTCAATACGGGATAATACCGCGCCACATAGCAGAA
CTTTAAAAGTGCTCATCATTGGAAAACGTTCTTCGGGGCGAAAACTCTCAAGGATCTTACCGCTGTTGAG
ATCCAGTTCGATGTAACCCACTCGTGCACCCAACTGATCTTCAGCATCTTTTACTTTCACCAGCGTTTCT
GGGTGAGCAAAAACAGGAAGGCAAAATGCCGCAAAAAAGGGAATAAGGGCGACACGGAAATGTTGAATAC
TCATACTCTTCCTTTTTCAATATTATTGAAGCATTTATCAGGGTTATTGTCTCATGAGCGGATACATATT
TGAATGTATTTAGAAAAATAAACAAATAGGGGTTCCGCGCACATTTCCCCGAAAAGTGCCACCTGACGTC
TAAGAAACCATTATTATCATGACATTAACCTATAAAAATAGGCGTATCACGAGGCCCTTTCGTCTCGCGC
GTTTCGGTGATGACGGTGAAAACCTCTGACACATGCAGCTCCCGGAGACGGTCACAGCTTGTCTGTAAGC
GGATGCCGGGAGCAGACAAGCCCGTCAGGGCGCGTCAG
Features (pLannotate 1.2.2; 12 found; start..end, strand, type, name):
     23..74      +  misc_feature   bom (fragment): basis of mobility region from pBR322
    137..155     +  promoter       SP6 promoter: promoter for bacteriophage SP6 RNA polymerase
    160..178     +  misc_feature   MCS (fragment): pBluescript multiple cloning site
    629..684     +  misc_feature   MCS: pUC18/19 multiple cloning site
    679..780     +  CDS            FCPA (fragment): FCPA_PHATR - Also known as FCP1. Experimental evidence at transcript level: Swiss-Prot protein existence level 2. The light-harvesting complex (LHC) functions as a light receptor, it captures and delivers excitation energy to photosystems with which it is closely associated. Energy is transferred from the carotenoid and chlorophyll C (or B) to chlorophyll A and the photosynthetic reaction centers where it is used to synthesize ATP and reducing power. From Phaeodactylum tricornutum (Diatom).
   1272..1691    +  CDS            bsr: BSR_BACCE - Experimental evidence at protein level: Swiss-Prot protein existence level 1. Catalyzes the deamination of the cytosine moiety of the antibiotics blasticidin S, cytomycin and acetylblasticidin S. From Bacillus cereus.
   1959..1977    -  promoter       T7 promoter: promoter for bacteriophage T7 RNA polymerase
   1999..2052    -  CDS            lacI (fragment): lac repressor; lacI; The lac repressor binds to the lac operator to inhibit transcription in E. coli. This inhibition can be relieved by adding lactose or isopropyl-β-D-thiogalactopyranoside (IPTG).
   2235..2823    -  rep_origin     ori: high-copy-number ColE1/pMB1/pBR322/pUC origin of replication
   2994..3854    -  CDS            AmpR: β-lactamase; bla; confers resistance to ampicillin, carbenicillin, and related antibiotics
   3855..3959    -  promoter       AmpR promoter: bla
   4054..4089    +  CDS            rop (fragment): Rop protein, which maintains plasmids at low copy number; rop
