[The description below was written by a language model from this plasmid's Addgene catalogue record and pLannotate feature annotations shown in this document.]
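Description:
pPTbsr is a 4,168 bp empty-backbone transformation vector for the marine diatom Phaeodactylum tricornutum. It was derived from the established diatom vector pPha-T1 by replacing that plasmid's bleomycin resistance gene with a blasticidin-S deaminase gene. In E. coli it behaves as a standard shuttle plasmid, replicating from a high-copy ColE1/pUC-type origin and selected through β-lactamase (AmpR) expressed from its own bla promoter. Small fragments annotated as bom, rop and lacI, together with flanking SP6 and T7 phage promoters, appear to be leftovers of the cloning-vector ancestry rather than functional parts of the design.

The diatom-specific payload is the bsr coding sequence from Bacillus cereus. Its product deaminates the cytosine moiety of blasticidin S and so detoxifies the antibiotic, allowing transformed diatom cells to be selected on blasticidin. The catalogue entry lists fcpB as the promoter, a regulatory region from one of the fucoxanthin chlorophyll a/c-binding protein genes. The automated feature table does not annotate any diatom promoter or terminator, so the record does not show exactly which cassette this promoter drives. Upstream of bsr lies a pUC18/19-type multiple cloning site, immediately followed by a short fragment matching the FCPA light-harvesting protein gene. This is probably residual fcp gene sequence carried along with the diatom regulatory regions. No gene of interest is present, and inserts are added by restriction cloning.

The vector offers an alternative selectable marker for P. tricornutum. That is useful, for example, when a bleomycin-family resistance marker is already present in a strain and a second, independent selection is needed.
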