Addgene plasmid #117696: pPTbsr
Purpose: (Empty Backbone) Blasticidin-S resistance Vector for Phaeodactylum tricornutum
Depositing lab: Peter Kroth. Depositing organization: Universitaet Konstanz. Publication: Blasticidin-S deaminase, a new selection marker for genetic transformation of the diatom Phaeodactylum tricornutum. Buck JM, Rio Bartulos C, Gruber A, Kroth PG. PeerJ. 2018 Nov 14;6:e5884. doi: 10.7717/peerj.5884. eCollection 2018. PubMed 30488015.
Backbone
  Vector backbone: pPTbsr
  Backbone size (bp): 4168
  Modifications to backbone: Exchange of the bleomycin resistance gene of pPha-T1 to Blasticidin-S deaminase gene
  Vector type: Vector for Phaeodactylum tricornutum
  Promoter: fcpB
  Selectable markers: Blasticidin
Growth in bacteria
  Bacterial resistance: Ampicillin, 100 μg/mL
  Growth temperature: 37°C
  Growth strain: DH5alpha
  Copy number: High Copy
Gene/Insert
  Cloning method: Restriction Enzyme
Terms and licenses: Academic/Nonprofit Terms; Industry Terms: Not Available to Industry
How to cite: pPTbsr was a gift from Peter Kroth (Addgene plasmid # 117696 ; http://n2t.net/addgene:117696 ; RRID:Addgene_117696)
